Addgene plasmid #226513: pcDNA5/FRT_mEGFP-SNAP-tag2
Purpose: Mamalian cell expression of cytosolic mEGFP-SNAP-tag2
Depositing lab: Kai Johnsson. Depositing organization: Max Planck Institute for Medical Research. Publication: SNAP-tag2 for faster and brighter protein labeling. Kühn S, Nasufovic V, Wilhelm J, Kompa J, de Lange EMF, Lin YH, Egoldt C, Fischer J, Lennoi A, Tarnawski M, Reinstein J, Vlijm R, Hiblot J, Johnsson K. Nat Chem Biol. 2025 Jul 3. doi: 10.1038/s41589-025-01942-z. PubMed 40610720.
Backbone
  Vector backbone: pcDNA5/FRT
  Vector type: Mammalian Expression
  Selectable markers: Hygromycin
Growth in bacteria
  Bacterial resistance: Ampicillin, 100 μg/mL
  Growth temperature: 37°C
  Growth strain: DH5alpha
  Copy number: High Copy
Gene/Insert
  Gene/Insert name: mEGFP-SNAP-tag2
  Species: Synthetic
  Cloning method: Gibson Cloning
  Sequencing primers: 5′ CMV-forward
Terms and licenses: Academic/Nonprofit Terms; Industry Terms: Not Available to Industry
Depositor comments: Please visit https://doi.org/10.1101/2024.08.28.610127 for bioRxiv preprint.
How to cite: pcDNA5/FRT_mEGFP-SNAP-tag2 was a gift from Kai Johnsson (Addgene plasmid # 226513 ; http://n2t.net/addgene:226513 ; RRID:Addgene_226513)
