[The description below was written by a language model from this plasmid's Addgene catalogue record and pLannotate feature annotations shown in this document.]
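Description:
pcDNA5/FRT_mEGFP-SNAP-tag2 is a 6.2 kb mammalian expression plasmid built on the pcDNA5/FRT backbone. It is designed to produce a cytosolic fusion of monomeric EGFP and SNAP-tag2 in mammalian cells. In E. coli it is maintained at high copy through a ColE1/pUC-type origin and selected with ampicillin via the β-lactamase gene. Small lac regulatory elements, fragments of the f1 origin, bom, ble and lacI, and a short hit annotated as HIV-1 LTR appear to be backbone remnants or annotation artefacts, not functional parts.

The synthetic insert, assembled by Gibson cloning, lies downstream of the human CMV immediate-early enhancer and promoter and is terminated by the bovine growth hormone polyadenylation signal. A T7 promoter sits between the CMV promoter and the coding sequence. The mEGFP open reading frame runs directly into a segment that the automated annotation labels as a fragment of human MGMT. This segment is the SNAP-tag2 portion, since SNAP-tags are engineered derivatives of that O6-alkylguanine-DNA alkyltransferase. They react covalently and irreversibly with benzylguanine-type substrates carrying fluorophores or other labels. SNAP-tag2 is described in the associated work as a variant giving faster and brighter labeling. The fused mEGFP supplies a constitutive green signal that can report expression level and localisation independently of the chemical labeling.

Downstream of the expression cassette, an FRT site immediately precedes a hygromycin resistance gene with an SV40 polyadenylation signal. As is standard for this backbone, FLP-mediated recombination into a genomic FRT site in a suitable host line places the hygromycin gene under a resident promoter. This allows selection of isogenic stable integrants. The plasmid can also be used for transient transfection.
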