Features (pLannotate 1.2.2; 21 found; start..end, strand, type, name):
     90..106     -  protein_bind   lac operator: The lac repressor binds to the lac operator to inhibit transcription in E. coli. This inhibition can be relieved by adding lactose or isopropyl-β-D-thiogalactopyranoside (IPTG). lac repressor encoded by lacI
    114..144     -  promoter       lac promoter: promoter for the E. coli lac operon
    159..180     -  protein_bind   CAP binding site: CAP binding activates transcription in the presence of cAMP. E. coli catabolite activator protein
    193..285     -  CDS            lacI (fragment): lac repressor; lacI; The lac repressor binds to the lac operator to inhibit transcription in E. coli. This inhibition can be relieved by adding lactose or isopropyl-β-D-thiogalactopyranoside (IPTG).
    468..1056    -  rep_origin     ori: high-copy-number ColE1/pMB1/pBR322/pUC origin of replication
   1227..2087    -  CDS            AmpR: β-lactamase; bla; confers resistance to ampicillin, carbenicillin, and related antibiotics
   2088..2192    -  promoter       AmpR promoter: bla
   2251..2303    -  misc_feature   bom (fragment): basis of mobility region from pBR322
   2458..2837    +  enhancer       CMV enhancer: human cytomegalovirus immediate early enhancer
   2838..3041    +  promoter       CMV promoter: human cytomegalovirus (CMV) immediate early promoter
   3037..3070    +  LTR            5' LTR (truncated) (fragment): truncated 5' long terminal repeat (LTR) from HIV-1
   3086..3104    +  promoter       T7 promoter: promoter for bacteriophage T7 RNA polymerase
   3140..3856    +  CDS            mEGFP: mEGFP is a basic (constitutively fluorescent) green fluorescent protein published in 2002, derived from Aequorea victoria. It has moderate acid sensitivity.
   3857..4384    +  CDS            MGMT (fragment): MGMT_HUMAN - Experimental evidence at protein level: Swiss-Prot protein existence level 1. Involved in the cellular defense against the biological effects of O6-methylguanine (O6-MeG) and O4-methylthymine (O4-MeT) in DNA. Repairs the methylated nucleobase in DNA by stoichiometrically transferring the methyl group to a cysteine residue in the enzyme. This is a suicide reaction: the enzyme is irreversibly inactivated. From Homo sapiens (Human).
   4413..4637    +  polyA_signal   bGH poly(A) signal: bovine growth hormone polyadenylation signal
   4641..4662    +  promoter       SV40 promoter (fragment): SV40 enhancer and early promoter
   4683..4916    +  rep_origin     f1 ori (fragment) (sequence partly withheld): f1 bacteriophage origin of replication; arrow indicates direction of (+) strand synthesis
   4921..4968    +  protein_bind   FRT: FLP-mediated recombination occurs in the 8-bp core sequence TCTAGAAA (Turan and Bode, 2011). FLP recombinase from the Saccharomyces cerevisiae 2μ plasmid
   4976..5998    +  CDS            HygR: aminoglycoside phosphotransferase from E. coli; aph(4)-Ia; confers resistance to hygromycin
   6008..6133    +  CDS            ble (fragment): BLE_KLEPN - Experimental evidence at protein level: Swiss-Prot protein existence level 1. Binding protein with a strong affinity to the bleomycin family of antibiotics. Binds to CL990; an antimitotic-antibiotic compound. From Klebsiella pneumoniae.
   6128..17      +  polyA_signal   SV40 poly(A) signal (across the origin): SV40 polyadenylation signal
>Addgene plasmid #226513 | pcDNA5/FRT_mEGFP-SNAP-tag2 | addgene full sequence | sequence record 449277 | Addgene NGS Result
CTCATCAATGTATCTTATCATGTCTGTATACCGTCGACCTCTAGCTAGAGCTTGGCGTAATCATGGTCAT
AGCTGTTTCCTGTGTGAAATTGTTATCCGCTCACAATTCCACACAACATACGAGCCGGAAGCATAAAGTG
TAAAGCCTGGGGTGCCTAATGAGTGAGCTAACTCACATTAATTGCGTTGCGCTCACTGCCCGCTTTCCAG
TCGGGAAACCTGTCGTGCCAGCTGCATTAATGAATCGGCCAACGCGCGGGGAGAGGCGGTTTGCGTATTG
GGCGCTCTTCCGCTTCCTCGCTCACTGACTCGCTGCGCTCGGTCGTTCGGCTGCGGCGAGCGGTATCAGC
TCACTCAAAGGCGGTAATACGGTTATCCACAGAATCAGGGGATAACGCAGGAAAGAACATGTGAGCAAAA
GGCCAGCAAAAGGCCAGGAACCGTAAAAAGGCCGCGTTGCTGGCGTTTTTCCATAGGCTCCGCCCCCCTG
ACGAGCATCACAAAAATCGACGCTCAAGTCAGAGGTGGCGAAACCCGACAGGACTATAAAGATACCAGGC
GTTTCCCCCTGGAAGCTCCCTCGTGCGCTCTCCTGTTCCGACCCTGCCGCTTACCGGATACCTGTCCGCC
TTTCTCCCTTCGGGAAGCGTGGCGCTTTCTCATAGCTCACGCTGTAGGTATCTCAGTTCGGTGTAGGTCG
TTCGCTCCAAGCTGGGCTGTGTGCACGAACCCCCCGTTCAGCCCGACCGCTGCGCCTTATCCGGTAACTA
TCGTCTTGAGTCCAACCCGGTAAGACACGACTTATCGCCACTGGCAGCAGCCACTGGTAACAGGATTAGC
AGAGCGAGGTATGTAGGCGGTGCTACAGAGTTCTTGAAGTGGTGGCCTAACTACGGCTACACTAGAAGAA
CAGTATTTGGTATCTGCGCTCTGCTGAAGCCAGTTACCTTCGGAAAAAGAGTTGGTAGCTCTTGATCCGG
CAAACAAACCACCGCTGGTAGCGGTGGTTTTTTTGTTTGCAAGCAGCAGATTACGCGCAGAAAAAAAGGA
TCTCAAGAAGATCCTTTGATCTTTTCTACGGGGTCTGACGCTCAGTGGAACGAAAACTCACGTTAAGGGA
TTTTGGTCATGAGATTATCAAAAAGGATCTTCACCTAGATCCTTTTAAATTAAAAATGAAGTTTTAAATC
AATCTAAAGTATATATGAGTAAACTTGGTCTGACAGTTACCAATGCTTAATCAGTGAGGCACCTATCTCA
GCGATCTGTCTATTTCGTTCATCCATAGTTGCCTGACTCCCCGTCGTGTAGATAACTACGATACGGGAGG
GCTTACCATCTGGCCCCAGTGCTGCAATGATACCGCGAGACCCACGCTCACCGGCTCCAGATTTATCAGC
AATAAACCAGCCAGCCGGAAGGGCCGAGCGCAGAAGTGGTCCTGCAACTTTATCCGCCTCCATCCAGTCT
ATTAATTGTTGCCGGGAAGCTAGAGTAAGTAGTTCGCCAGTTAATAGTTTGCGCAACGTTGTTGCCATTG
CTACAGGCATCGTGGTGTCACGCTCGTCGTTTGGTATGGCTTCATTCAGCTCCGGTTCCCAACGATCAAG
GCGAGTTACATGATCCCCCATGTTGTGCAAAAAAGCGGTTAGCTCCTTCGGTCCTCCGATCGTTGTCAGA
AGTAAGTTGGCCGCAGTGTTATCACTCATGGTTATGGCAGCACTGCATAATTCTCTTACTGTCATGCCAT
CCGTAAGATGCTTTTCTGTGACTGGTGAGTACTCAACCAAGTCATTCTGAGAATAGTGTATGCGGCGACC
GAGTTGCTCTTGCCCGGCGTCAATACGGGATAATACCGCGCCACATAGCAGAACTTTAAAAGTGCTCATC
ATTGGAAAACGTTCTTCGGGGCGAAAACTCTCAAGGATCTTACCGCTGTTGAGATCCAGTTCGATGTAAC
CCACTCGTGCACCCAACTGATCTTCAGCATCTTTTACTTTCACCAGCGTTTCTGGGTGAGCAAAAACAGG
AAGGCAAAATGCCGCAAAAAAGGGAATAAGGGCGACACGGAAATGTTGAATACTCATACTCTTCCTTTTT
CAATATTATTGAAGCATTTATCAGGGTTATTGTCTCATGAGCGGATACATATTTGAATGTATTTAGAAAA
ATAAACAAATAGGGGTTCCGCGCACATTTCCCCGAAAAGTGCCACCTGACGTCGACGGATCGGGAGATCT
CCCGATCCCCTATGGTGCACTCTCAGTACAATCTGCTCTGATGCCGCATAGTTAAGCCAGTATCTGCTCC
CTGCTTGTGTGTTGGAGGTCGCTGAGTAGTGCGCGAGCAAAATTTAAGCTACAACAAGGCAAGGCTTGAC
CGACAATTGCATGAAGAATCTGCTTAGGGTTAGGCGTTTTGCGCTGCTTCGCGATGTACGGGCCAGATAT
ACGCGTTGACATTGATTATTGACTAGTTATTAATAGTAATCAATTACGGGGTCATTAGTTCATAGCCCAT
ATATGGAGTTCCGCGTTACATAACTTACGGTAAATGGCCCGCCTGGCTGACCGCCCAACGACCCCCGCCC
ATTGACGTCAATAATGACGTATGTTCCCATAGTAACGCCAATAGGGACTTTCCATTGACGTCAATGGGTG
GAGTATTTACGGTAAACTGCCCACTTGGCAGTACATCAAGTGTATCATATGCCAAGTACGCCCCCTATTG
ACGTCAATGACGGTAAATGGCCCGCCTGGCATTATGCCCAGTACATGACCTTATGGGACTTTCCTACTTG
GCAGTACATCTACGTATTAGTCATCGCTATTACCATGGTGATGCGGTTTTGGCAGTACATCAATGGGCGT
GGATAGCGGTTTGACTCACGGGGATTTCCAAGTCTCCACCCCATTGACGTCAATGGGAGTTTGTTTTGGC
ACCAAAATCAACGGGACTTTCCAAAATGTCGTAACAACTCCGCCCCATTGACGCAAATGGGCGGTAGGCG
TGTACGGTGGGAGGTCTATATAAGCAGAGCTCTCTGGCTAACTAGAGAACCCACTGCTTACTGGCTTATC
GAAATTAATACGACTCACTATAGGGAGACCCAAGCTGGCTAGCGTTTAAACTTACCACCATGGTGAGCAA
GGGCGAGGAGCTGTTCACCGGGGTGGTGCCCATCCTGGTCGAGCTGGACGGCGACGTAAACGGCCACAAG
TTCAGCGTGTCCGGCGAGGGCGAGGGCGATGCCACCTACGGCAAGCTGACCCTGAAGTTCATCTGCACCA
CCGGCAAGCTGCCCGTGCCCTGGCCCACCCTCGTGACCACCCTGACCTACGGCGTGCAGTGCTTCAGCCG
CTACCCCGACCACATGAAGCAGCACGACTTCTTCAAGTCCGCCATGCCCGAAGGCTACGTCCAGGAGCGC
ACCATCTTCTTCAAGGACGACGGCAACTACAAGACCCGCGCCGAGGTGAAGTTCGAGGGCGACACCCTGG
TGAACCGCATCGAGCTGAAGGGCATCGACTTCAAGGAGGACGGCAACATCCTGGGGCACAAGCTGGAGTA
CAACTACAACAGCCACAACGTCTATATCATGGCCGACAAGCAGAAGAACGGCATCAAGGTGAACTTCAAG
ATCCGCCACAACATCGAGGACGGCAGCGTGCAGCTCGCCGACCACTACCAGCAGAACACCCCCATCGGCG
ACGGCCCCGTGCTGCTGCCCGACAACCACTACCTGAGCACCCAGTCCAAACTGAGCAAAGACCCCAACGA
GAAGCGCGATCACATGGTCCTGCTGGAGTTCGTGACCGCCGCCGGGATCACTCTCGGCATGGACGAGCTG
TACAAGATGGATAAAGACTGCGAAATGAAACGCACTACCTATGACAGCCCGCTGGGTAAACTGCTGCTGA
GCGGTTGCGAGCAGGGCCTGCACCGCATCTATTTCGTGGGCAATGGTCAGGGCGAGCAGGGTCCTCCGGG
CCCGGAGCCGCTGATGCAGGCTACCGCATGGCTGAACGCATATTTTCACCAGCCAGAGGCGATTGAAGAG
TTCCCTGTACCGGCCCTGCATCACCCGGTATTTCAGCAGGAATCCTTTACCCGTCAGGTACTGTGGAAAC
TGCTGAAAGTAGTGAAATTCGGCGAGGTGATCTCCTATTCCCAGCTGGCGGCGCTGGCTGGCAACCCAGC
GGCAACTGCGGCGGTGAAAACCGCTCTGCGTGGTAATCCGGTGCCAATTCTGATCCCGTGCCACCGTGTG
GTTCAGGGCGACGGCGACGTAGGTGGCTACGAAGGCCCTCTGTACGTGAAAGAATGGCTGCTGGCGCACG
AAGGTCACCGTCTGGGTAAACCAGGCCTGGGCTAGTCTAGAGGGCCCGTTTAAACCCGCTGATCAGCCTC
GACTGTGCCTTCTAGTTGCCAGCCATCTGTTGTTTGCCCCTCCCCCGTGCCTTCCTTGACCCTGGAAGGT
GCCACTCCCACTGTCCTTTCCTAATAAAATGAGGAAATTGCATCGCATTGTCTGAGTAGGTGTCATTCTA
TTCTGGGGGGTGGGGTGGGGCAGGACAGCAAGGGGGAGGATTGGGAAGACAATAGCAGGCATGCTGGGGA
TGCGGTGGGCTCTATGGCTTCTGAGGCGGAAAGAACCAGCTGGGGCTCTAGGGGGTATCCCC
[124 nt withheld, positions 4683-4806]
C
[91 nt withheld, positions 4808-4898]
AGGGTGATGGTTCACGTACCTAGAAGTTCCTATTCCGAAGTTCCTATTCTCTAGAAAGTATAGGAACTTC
CTTGGCCAAAAAGCCTGAACTCACCGCGACGTCTGTCGAGAAGTTTCTGATCGAAAAGTTCGACAGCGTC
TCCGACCTGATGCAGCTCTCGGAGGGCGAAGAATCTCGTGCTTTCAGCTTCGATGTAGGAGGGCGTGGAT
ATGTCCTGCGGGTAAATAGCTGCGCCGATGGTTTCTACAAAGATCGTTATGTTTATCGGCACTTTGCATC
GGCCGCGCTCCCGATTCCGGAAGTGCTTGACATTGGGGAATTCAGCGAGAGCCTGACCTATTGCATCTCC
CGCCGTGCACAGGGTGTCACGTTGCAAGACCTGCCTGAAACCGAACTGCCCGCTGTTCTGCAGCCGGTCG
CGGAGGCCATGGATGCGATCGCTGCGGCCGATCTTAGCCAGACGAGCGGGTTCGGCCCATTCGGACCGCA
AGGAATCGGTCAATACACTACATGGCGTGATTTCATATGCGCGATTGCTGATCCCCATGTGTATCACTGG
CAAACTGTGATGGACGACACCGTCAGTGCGTCCGTCGCGCAGGCTCTCGATGAGCTGATGCTTTGGGCCG
AGGACTGCCCCGAAGTCCGGCACCTCGTGCACGCGGATTTCGGCTCCAACAATGTCCTGACGGACAATGG
CCGCATAACAGCGGTCATTGACTGGAGCGAGGCGATGTTCGGGGATTCCCAATACGAGGTCGCCAACATC
TTCTTCTGGAGGCCGTGGTTGGCTTGTATGGAGCAGCAGACGCGCTACTTCGAGCGGAGGCATCCGGAGC
TTGCAGGATCGCCGCGGCTCCGGGCGTATATGCTCCGCATTGGTCTTGACCAACTCTATCAGAGCTTGGT
TGACGGCAATTTCGATGATGCAGCTTGGGCGCAGGGTCGATGCGACGCAATCGTCCGATCCGGAGCCGGG
ACTGTCGGGCGTACACAAATCGCCCGCAGAAGCGCGGCCGTCTGGACCGATGGCTGTGTAGAAGTACTCG
CCGATAGTGGAAACCGACGCCCCAGCACTCGTCCGAGGGCAAAGGAATAGCACGTACTACGAGATTTCGA
TTCCACCGCCGCCTTCTATGAAAGGTTGGGCTTCGGAATCGTTTTCCGGGACGCCGGCTGGATGATCCTC
CAGCGCGGGGATCTCATGCTGGAGTTCTTCGCCCACCCCAACTTGTTTATTGCAGCTTATAATGGTTACA
AATAAAGCAATAGCATCACAAATTTCACAAATAAAGCATTTTTTTCACTGCATTCTAGTTGTGGTTTGTC
CAAA
